>Addgene plasmid #82107 | pDONR223_DDIT3_WT | addgene full sequence | sequence record 164567 | Addgene NGS Result
CTTTCCTGCGTTATCCCCTGATTCTGTGGATAACCGTATTACCGCCTTTGAGTGAGCTGATACCGCTCGC
CGCAGCCGAACGACCGAGCGCAGCGAGTCAGTGAGCGAGGAAGCGGAAGAGCGCCCAATACGCAAACCGC
CTCTCCCCGCGCGTTGGCCGATTCATTAATGCAGCTGGCACGACAGGTTTCCCGACTGGAAAGCGGGCAG
TGAGCGCAACGCAATTAATACGCGTACCGCTAGCCAGGAAGAGTTTGTAGAAACGCAAAAAGGCCATCCG
TCAGGATGGCCTTCTGCTTAGTTTGATGCCTGGCAGTTTATGGCGGGCGTCCTGCCCGCCACCCTCCGGG
CCGTTGCTTCACAACGTTCAAATCCGCTCCCGGCGGATTTGTCCTACTCAGGAGAGCGTTCACCGACAAA
CAACAGATAAAACGAAAGGCCCAGTCTTCCGACTGAGCCTTTCGTTTTATTTGATGCCTGGCAGTTCCCT
ACTCTCGCGTTAACGCTAGCATGGATGTTTTCCCAGTCACGACGTTGTAAAACGACGGCCAGTCTTAAGC
TCGGGCCCCAAATAATGATTTTATTTTGACTGATAGTGACCTGTTCGTTGCAACAAATTGATGAGCAATG
CTTTTTTATAATGCCAACTTTGTACAAAAAAGTTGGCACCATGGCAGCTGAGTCATTGCCTTTCTCCTTT
GGGACACTGTCCAGCTGGGAGCTGGAAGCCTGGTATGAGGACCTGCAAGAGGTCCTGTCTTCAGATGAAA
ATGGGGGTACCTATGTTTCACCTCCTGGAAATGAAGAGGAAGAATCAAAAATCTTCACCACTCTTGACCC
TGCTTCTCTGGCTTGGCTGACTGAGGAGGAGCCAGAACCAGCAGAGGTCACAAGCACCTCCCAGAGCCCT
CACTCTCCAGATTCCAGTCAGAGCTCCCTGGCTCAGGAGGAAGAGGAGGAAGACCAAGGGAGAACCAGGA
AACGGAAACAGAGTGGTCATTCCCCAGCCCGGGCTGGAAAGCAGCGCATGAAGGAGAAAGAACAGGAGAA
TGAAAGGAAAGTGGCACAGCTAGCTGAAGAGAATGAACGGCTCAAGCAGGAAATCGAGCGCCTGACCAGG
GAAGTAGAGGCGACTCGCCGAGCTCTGATTGACCGAATGGTGAATCTGCACCAAGCATGATTGCCAACTT
TCTTGTACAAAGTTGGCATTATAAGAAAGCATTGCTTATCAATTTGTTGCAACGAACAGGTCACTATCAG
TCAAAATAAAATCATTATTTGCCATCCAGCTGATATCCCCTATAGTGAGTCGTATTACATGGTCATAGCT
GTTTCCTGGCAGCTCTGGCCCGTGTCTCAAAATCTCTGATGTTACATTGCACAAGATAAAAATATATCAT
CATGCCTCCTCTAGACCAGCCAGGACAGAAATGCCTCGACTTCGCTGCTACCCAAGGTTGCCGGGTGACG
CACACCGTGGAAACGGATGAAGGCACGAACCCAGTGGACATAAGCCTGTTCGGTTCGTAAGCTGTAATGC
AAGTAGCGTATGCGCTCACGCAACTGGTCCAGAACCTTGACCGAACGCAGCGGTGGTAACGGCGCAGTGG
CGGTTTTCATGGCTTGTTATGACTGTTTTTTTGGGGTACAGTCTATGCCTCGGGCATCCAAGCAGCAAGC
GCGTTACGCCGTGGGTCGATGTTTGATGTTATGGAGCAGCAACGATGTTACGCAGCAGGGCAGTCGCCCT
AAAACAAAGTTAAACATTATGAGGGAAGCGGTGATCGCCGAAGTATCGACTCAACTATCAGAGGTAGTTG
GCGTCATCGAGCGCCATCTCGAACCGACGTTGCTGGCCGTACATTTGTACGGCTCCGCAGTGGATGGCGG
CCTGAAGCCACACAGTGATATTGATTTGCTGGTTACGGTGACCGTAAGGCTTGATGAAACAACGCGGCGA
GCTTTGATCAACGACCTTTTGGAAACTTCGGCTTCCCCTGGAGAGAGCGAGATTCTCCGCGCTGTAGAAG
TCACCATTGTTGTGCACGACGACATCATTCCGTGGCGTTATCCAGCTAAGCGCGAACTGCAATTTGGAGA
ATGGCAGCGCAATGACATTCTTGCAGGTATCTTCGAGCCAGCCACGATCGACATTGATCTGGCTATCTTG
CTGACAAAAGCAAGAGAACATAGCGTTGCCTTGGTAGGTCCAGCGGCGGAGGAACTCTTTGATCCGGTTC
CTGAACAGGATCTATTTGAGGCGCTAAATGAAACCTTAACGCTATGGAACTCGCCGCCCGACTGGGCTGG
CGATGAGCGAAATGTAGTGCTTACGTTGTCCCGCATTTGGTACAGCGCAGTAACCGGCAAAATCGCGCCG
AAGGATGTCGCTGCCGACTGGGCAATGGAGCGCCTGCCGGCCCAGTATCAGCCCGTCATACTTGAAGCTA
GACAGGCTTATCTTGGACAAGAAGAAGATCGCTTGGCCTCGCGCGCAGATCAGTTGGAAGAATTTGTCCA
CTACGTGAAAGGCGAGATCACCAAGGTAGTCGGCAAATAACCCTCGAGCCACCCATGACCAAAATCCCTT
AACGTGAGTTACGCGTCGTTCCACTGAGCGTCAGACCCCGTAGAAAAGATCAAAGGATCTTCTTGAGATC
CTTTTTTTCTGCGCGTAATCTGCTGCTTGCAAACAAAAAAACCACCGCTACCAGCGGTGGTTTGTTTGCC
GGATCAAGAGCTACCAACTCTTTTTCCGAAGGTAACTGGCTTCAGCAGAGCGCAGATACCAAATACTGTT
CTTCTAGTGTAGCCGTAGTTAGGCCACCACTTCAAGAACTCTGTAGCACCGCCTACATACCTCGCTCTGC
TAATCCTGTTACCAGTGGCTGCTGCCAGTGGCGATAAGTCGTGTCTTACCGGGTTGGACTCAAGACGATA
GTTACCGGATAAGGCGCAGCGGTCGGGCTGAACGGGGGGTTCGTGCACACAGCCCAGCTTGGAGCGAACG
ACCTACACCGAACTGAGATACCTACAGCGTGAGCTATGAGAAAGCGCCACGCTTCCCGAAGGGAGAAAGG
CGGACAGGTATCCGGTAAGCGGCAGGGTCGGAACAGGAGAGCGCACGAGGGAGCTTCCAGGGGGAAACGC
CTGGTATCTTTATAGTCCTGTCGGGTTTCGCCACCTCTGACTTGAGCGTCGATTTTTGTGATGCTCGTCA
GGGGGGCGGAGCCTATGGAAAAACGCCAGCAACGCGGCCTTTTTACGGTTCCTGGCCTTTTGCTGGCCTT
TTGCTCACATGTT
Features (pLannotate 1.2.2; 12 found; start..end, strand, type, name):
    121..213     +  CDS            lacI (fragment): lac repressor; lacI; The lac repressor binds to the lac operator to inhibit transcription in E. coli. This inhibition can be relieved by adding lactose or isopropyl-β-D-thiogalactopyranoside (IPTG).
    268..295     -  terminator     rrnB T2 terminator: transcription terminator T2 from the E. coli rrnB gene
    427..470     +  terminator     rrnB T1 terminator: Escherichia coli rrnB; transcription terminator T1 from the E. coli rrnB gene
    517..553     -  CDS            lacZα (fragment): LacZα fragment of β-galactosidase; lacZ fragment
    570..665     +  protein_bind   attL3: mutant version of attL; recombination site for the Gateway® LR reaction LR Clonase™
    671..1177    +  CDS            DDIT3: DDIT3_HUMAN - Also known as CHOP, CHOP10, GADD153. Experimental evidence at protein level: Swiss-Prot protein existence level 1. Multifunctional transcription factor in endoplasmic reticulum (ER) stress response (PubMed:15322075, PubMed:15775988, PubMed:19672300). Plays an essential role in the response to a wide variety of cell stresses and induces cell cycle arrest and apoptosis in response to ER stress (PubMed:15322075, PubMed:15775988). Plays a dual role both as an inhibitor of CCAAT/enhancer-binding protein (C/EBP) function and as an activator of other genes (By similarity). Acts as a dom
   1185..1280    -  protein_bind   attL3: mutant version of attL; recombination site for the Gateway® LR reaction LR Clonase™
   1299..1317    -  promoter       T7 promoter: promoter for bacteriophage T7 RNA polymerase
   1507..1530    +  promoter       Pc promoter (fragment): intI1 (promoter lies within the coding sequence); class 1 integron promoter
   1706..1762    +  CDS            GmR (fragment): gentamycin acetyltransferase; aacC1; confers resistance to gentamycin
   1769..2560    +  CDS            SmR: aminoglycoside adenylyltransferase (Murphy, 1985); aadA; confers resistance to spectinomycin and streptomycin
   2653..3241    +  rep_origin     ori: high-copy-number ColE1/pMB1/pBR322/pUC origin of replication
