[The description below was written by a language model from this plasmid's Addgene catalogue record and pLannotate feature annotations shown in this document.]
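Description:
pDONR223_DDIT3_WT is a Gateway entry clone built on the Invitrogen pDONR223 backbone, carrying the wild-type human DDIT3 open reading frame (also known as CHOP or GADD153; reference transcript NM_004083.5). It belongs to the Target Accelerator Plasmid Collection. The sequenced plasmid is about 3.3 kb and is propagated in E. coli at high copy from a ColE1/pUC-type origin. Selection is with spectinomycin, conferred by the aadA (SmR) aminoglycoside adenylyltransferase gene. Fragments of a class 1 integron Pc promoter and of a gentamicin resistance gene lie just upstream of aadA and appear to be remnants of the marker cassette.

The DDIT3 coding sequence, roughly 0.5 kb, encodes a stress-responsive transcription factor involved in the endoplasmic reticulum stress response, cell cycle arrest and apoptosis. It sits between two oppositely oriented attL recombination sites. The automated annotation labels both as attL3, so the specific attL variants are not clearly resolved by the feature table. The record lists no promoter for the insert, so this plasmid is not an expression construct. Instead, LR Clonase recombination moves the ORF into attR-containing destination vectors that supply promoters, tags or viral elements. The clone is in the "closed" state, with a stop codon immediately after the insert, so it yields native or N-terminally tagged protein but not C-terminal fusions. rrnB T1 and T2 terminators upstream of the cassette insulate it from read-through transcription. A T7 promoter lies downstream of the cassette, facing back toward the insert, and M13 primer sites allow sequence verification. Short lacI and lacZα fragments are backbone remnants. The collection supports systematic functional comparison of wild-type genes and cancer-associated variant alleles, with this clone serving as the wild-type reference.
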