Addgene plasmid #82107: pDONR223_DDIT3_WT
Purpose: Gateway Donor vector containing DDIT3 , part of the Target Accelerator Plasmid Collection.
Depositing lab: Jesse Boehm & William Hahn & David Root. Depositing organization: Broad Institute. Publication: Systematic Functional Interrogation of Rare Cancer Variants Identifies Oncogenic Alleles. Kim E, Ilic N, Shrestha Y, Zou L, Kamburov A, Zhu C, Yang X, Lubonja R, Tran N, Nguyen C, Lawrence MS, Piccioni F, Bagul M, Doench JG, Chouinard CR, Wu X, Hogstrom L, Natoli T, Tamayo P, Horn H, Corsello SM, Lage K, Root DE, Subramanian A, Golub TR, Getz G, Boehm JS, Hahn WC. Cancer Discov. 2016 Jul;6(7):714-26. doi: 10.1158/2159-8290.CD-16-0160. Epub 2016 May 4. PubMed 27147599.
Backbone
  Vector backbone: pDONR223
  Backbone manufacturer: Invitrogen
  Backbone size w/o insert (bp): 2790
  Vector type: Gateway Entry vector
Growth in bacteria
  Bacterial resistance: Spectinomycin, 50 μg/mL
  Growth temperature: 37°C
  Growth strain: DH5alpha
  Copy number: High Copy
Gene/Insert
  Gene/Insert name: DDIT3 (alt name: NM_004083.5)
  Species: H. sapiens (human)
  Mutation: WT
  Entrez Gene: DDIT3 (a.k.a. AltDDIT3, C/EBPzeta, CEBPZ, CHOP, CHOP-10, CHOP10, GADD153)
  Promoter: None
  Cloning method: Gateway Cloning
  Sequencing primers: 5′ M13pUC-fwd; 3′ M13-Rev
Terms and licenses: Academic/Nonprofit Terms; Industry Terms: Not Available to Industry
Depositor comments: Closed state: stop codon immediately follows insert Supporting reference: Systematic morphological profiling of human gene and allele function via Cell Painting. Rohban MH, et al. Elife. 2017, Mar 18;6. pii: e24060. PubMed PMID 28315521
How to cite: pDONR223_DDIT3_WT was a gift from Jesse Boehm & William Hahn & David Root (Addgene plasmid # 82107 ; http://n2t.net/addgene:82107 ; RRID:Addgene_82107)
