>Addgene plasmid #82107 | pDONR223_DDIT3_WT | depositor partial sequence | sequence record 155478 | Insert sequence
ATGGCAGCTGAGTCATTGCCTTTCTCCTTTGGGACACTGTCCAGCTGGGAGCTGGAAGCCTGGTATGAGG
ACCTGCAAGAGGTCCTGTCTTCAGATGAAAATGGGGGTACCTATGTTTCACCTCCTGGAAATGAAGAGGA
AGAATCAAAAATCTTCACCACTCTTGACCCTGCTTCTCTGGCTTGGCTGACTGAGGAGGAGCCAGAACCA
GCAGAGGTCACAAGCACCTCCCAGAGCCCTCACTCTCCAGATTCCAGTCAGAGCTCCCTGGCTCAGGAGG
AAGAGGAGGAAGACCAAGGGAGAACCAGGAAACGGAAACAGAGTGGTCATTCCCCAGCCCGGGCTGGAAA
GCAGCGCATGAAGGAGAAAGAACAGGAGAATGAAAGGAAAGTGGCACAGCTAGCTGAAGAGAATGAACGG
CTCAAGCAGGAAATCGAGCGCCTGACCAGGGAAGTAGAGGCGACTCGCCGAGCTCTGATTGACCGAATGG
TGAATCTGCACCAAGCA
